Addgene plasmid #104507: pILGFP4L
Purpose: Used to evaluate the expression output of Saccharomyces mikatae GAL2 promoter with yEGFP used as the reporter gene
Depositing lab: Claudia Vickers. Depositing organization: University of Queensland. Publication: An Expanded Heterologous GAL Promoter Collection for Diauxie-Inducible Expression in Saccharomyces cerevisiae. Peng B, Wood RJ, Nielsen LK, Vickers CE. ACS Synth Biol. 2018 Feb 16;7(2):748-751. doi: 10.1021/acssynbio.7b00355. Epub 2018 Jan 23. PubMed 29301066.
Backbone
  Vector backbone: pUC19
  Vector type: Yeast Expression
Growth in bacteria
  Bacterial resistance: Ampicillin, 100 μg/mL
  Growth temperature: 37°C
  Growth strain: DH5alpha
  Copy number: High Copy
Gene/Insert
  Gene/Insert name: SmGAL2 promoter-yEGFP
  Species: Saccharomyces mikatae
  Cloning method: Restriction Enzyme; 5′ cloning site unknown (unknown if destroyed); 3′ cloning site unknown (unknown if destroyed)
Terms and licenses: Academic/Nonprofit Terms; Industry Terms: Not Available to Industry
How to cite: pILGFP4L was a gift from Claudia Vickers (Addgene plasmid # 104507 ; http://n2t.net/addgene:104507 ; RRID:Addgene_104507)
