[The description below was written by a language model from this plasmid's Addgene catalogue record and pLannotate feature annotations shown in this document.]
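Description:
pILGFP4L is a yeast reporter plasmid built on the pUC19 backbone, made to measure the expression output of the Saccharomyces mikatae GAL2 promoter with yeast-enhanced GFP (yEGFP) as the readout. In E. coli it is maintained at high copy through the ColE1/pUC origin and selected with ampicillin via the bla gene and its native promoter. Remnants of the pUC cloning region are also present (lac promoter and operator, CAP binding site, and fragments of lacZα and lacI), along with short rop and bom fragments. The two sequence records, one from the depositor and one from repository sequencing, are both 5,445 nt. They carry the same fifteen features offset by only a few bases, so they agree on the plasmid's organisation.

The yeast-specific portion consists of a partial URA3 promoter and a URA3 coding sequence matched to S. cerevisiae, followed by a single loxP site. An unannotated stretch then runs up to the GFP open reading frame across the origin of the circular map. The annotation tool labels that open reading frame GFPmut3, the variant whose substitutions yEGFP shares. The stretch is where the SmGAL2 promoter would be expected to sit, although the feature table does not annotate it. A 100-nt URA3 fragment lies just downstream of the reporter. No yeast replication origin or centromere is detected, and together with the URA3 sequences flanking the cassette this suggests chromosomal integration with uracil prototrophy as the selection. The record does not state the integration locus or the role of the loxP site. The plasmid belongs to a collection of heterologous GAL promoters characterised for diauxie-inducible expression in S. cerevisiae.
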