Features (pLannotate 1.2.2; 15 found; start..end, strand, type, name):
      6..716     +  CDS            GFPmut3: GFPmut3 is a basic (constitutively fluorescent) green fluorescent protein published in 1996, derived from Aequorea victoria. It is reported to be a very rapidly-maturing weak dimer.
    732..831     +  CDS            URA3 (fragment): orotidine-5'-phosphate decarboxylase, required for uracil biosynthesis; S. cerevisiae URA3; yeast auxotrophic marker, counterselectable with 5-fluoroorotic acid (5-FOA)
    985..1001    -  protein_bind   lac operator: The lac repressor binds to the lac operator to inhibit transcription in E. coli. This inhibition can be relieved by adding lactose or isopropyl-β-D-thiogalactopyranoside (IPTG). lac repressor encoded by lacI
   1009..1039    -  promoter       lac promoter: promoter for the E. coli lac operon
   1054..1075    -  protein_bind   CAP binding site: CAP binding activates transcription in the presence of cAMP. E. coli catabolite activator protein
   1088..1180    -  CDS            lacI (fragment): lac repressor; lacI; The lac repressor binds to the lac operator to inhibit transcription in E. coli. This inhibition can be relieved by adding lactose or isopropyl-β-D-thiogalactopyranoside (IPTG).
   1363..1951    -  rep_origin     ori: high-copy-number ColE1/pMB1/pBR322/pUC origin of replication
   2122..2982    -  CDS            AmpR: β-lactamase; bla; confers resistance to ampicillin, carbenicillin, and related antibiotics
   2983..3087    -  promoter       AmpR promoter: bla
   3182..3217    +  CDS            rop (fragment): Rop protein, which maintains plasmids at low copy number; rop
   3319..3418    +  misc_feature   bom (fragment): basis of mobility region from pBR322
   3424..3581    -  CDS            lacZα (fragment): LacZα fragment of β-galactosidase; lacZ fragment
   3588..3751    +  promoter       URA3 promoter (fragment): S. cerevisiae URA3
   3754..4539    +  CDS            URA3: PYRF_YEAST - Experimental evidence at protein level: Swiss-Prot protein existence level 1. From Saccharomyces cerevisiae (strain ATCC 204508 / S288c) (Baker's yeast).
   4691..4724    +  protein_bind   loxP: Cre-mediated recombination occurs in the 8-bp core sequence (GCATACAT). Cre recombinase
>Addgene plasmid #104507 | pILGFP4L | depositor full sequence | sequence record 198120 | Full Sequence
GATCCTCTAAAGGTGAAGAATTATTCACTGGTGTTGTCCCAATTTTGGTTGAATTAGATGGTGATGTTAA
TGGTCACAAATTTTCTGTCTCCGGTGAAGGTGAAGGTGATGCTACTTACGGTAAATTGACCTTAAAATTT
ATTTGTACTACTGGTAAATTGCCAGTTCCATGGCCAACCTTAGTCACTACTTTCGGTTATGGTGTTCAAT
GTTTTGCGAGATACCCAGATCATATGAAACAACATGACTTTTTCAAGTCTGCCATGCCAGAAGGTTATGT
TCAAGAAAGAACTATTTTTTTCAAAGATGACGGTAACTACAAGACCAGAGCTGAAGTCAAGTTTGAAGGT
GATACCTTAGTTAATAGAATCGAATTAAAAGGTATTGATTTTAAAGAAGATGGTAACATTTTAGGTCACA
AATTGGAATACAACTATAACTCTCACAATGTTTACATCATGGCTGACAAACAAAAGAATGGTATCAAAGT
TAACTTCAAAATTAGACACAACATTGAAGATGGTTCTGTTCAATTAGCTGACCATTATCAACAAAATACT
CCAATTGGTGATGGTCCAGTCTTGTTACCAGACAACCATTACTTATCCACTCAATCTGCCTTATCCAAAG
ATCCAAACGAAAAGAGAGACCACATGGTCTTGTTAGAATTTGTTACTGCTGCTGGTATTACCCATGGTAT
GGATGAATTGTACAAAAGATCTTAAACTAGTAGGACTATTTGCAAAGGGAAGGGATGCTAAGGTAGAGGG
TGAACGTTACAGAAAAGCAGGCTGGGAAGCATATTTGAGAAGATGCGGCCAGCAAAACTAAAAAACTGTA
TTATAAGTAAATGCATGTATACTAAACTCACAAATTAGAGCTTCAATTTAATTATATCAGTTATTACCCG
GGAATCTCGGTCGTAATGATTTAAATGCATGCAAGCTTGGCGTAATCATGGTCATAGCTGTTTCCTGTGT
GAAATTGTTATCCGCTCACAATTCCACACAACATACGAGCCGGAAGCATAAAGTGTAAAGCCTGGGGTGC
CTAATGAGTGAGCTAACTCACATTAATTGCGTTGCGCTCACTGCCCGCTTTCCAGTCGGGAAACCTGTCG
TGCCAGCTGCATTAATGAATCGGCCAACGCGCGGGGAGAGGCGGTTTGCGTATTGGGCGCTCTTCCGCTT
CCTCGCTCACTGACTCGCTGCGCTCGGTCGTTCGGCTGCGGCGAGCGGTATCAGCTCACTCAAAGGCGGT
AATACGGTTATCCACAGAATCAGGGGATAACGCAGGAAAGAACATGTGAGCAAAAGGCCAGCAAAAGGCC
AGGAACCGTAAAAAGGCCGCGTTGCTGGCGTTTTTCCATAGGCTCCGCCCCCCTGACGAGCATCACAAAA
ATCGACGCTCAAGTCAGAGGTGGCGAAACCCGACAGGACTATAAAGATACCAGGCGTTTCCCCCTGGAAG
CTCCCTCGTGCGCTCTCCTGTTCCGACCCTGCCGCTTACCGGATACCTGTCCGCCTTTCTCCCTTCGGGA
AGCGTGGCGCTTTCTCATAGCTCACGCTGTAGGTATCTCAGTTCGGTGTAGGTCGTTCGCTCCAAGCTGG
GCTGTGTGCACGAACCCCCCGTTCAGCCCGACCGCTGCGCCTTATCCGGTAACTATCGTCTTGAGTCCAA
CCCGGTAAGACACGACTTATCGCCACTGGCAGCAGCCACTGGTAACAGGATTAGCAGAGCGAGGTATGTA
GGCGGTGCTACAGAGTTCTTGAAGTGGTGGCCTAACTACGGCTACACTAGAAGGACAGTATTTGGTATCT
GCGCTCTGCTGAAGCCAGTTACCTTCGGAAAAAGAGTTGGTAGCTCTTGATCCGGCAAACAAACCACCGC
TGGTAGCGGTGGTTTTTTTGTTTGCAAGCAGCAGATTACGCGCAGAAAAAAAGGATCTCAAGAAGATCCT
TTGATCTTTTCTACGGGGTCTGACGCTCAGTGGAACGAAAACTCACGTTAAGGGATTTTGGTCATGAGAT
TATCAAAAAGGATCTTCACCTAGATCCTTTTAAATTAAAAATGAAGTTTTAAATCAATCTAAAGTATATA
TGAGTAAACTTGGTCTGACAGTTACCAATGCTTAATCAGTGAGGCACCTATCTCAGCGATCTGTCTATTT
CGTTCATCCATAGTTGCCTGACTCCCCGTCGTGTAGATAACTACGATACGGGAGGGCTTACCATCTGGCC
CCAGTGCTGCAATGATACCGCGAGACCCACGCTCACCGGCTCCAGATTTATCAGCAATAAACCAGCCAGC
CGGAAGGGCCGAGCGCAGAAGTGGTCCTGCAACTTTATCCGCCTCCATCCAGTCTATTAATTGTTGCCGG
GAAGCTAGAGTAAGTAGTTCGCCAGTTAATAGTTTGCGCAACGTTGTTGCCATTGCTACAGGCATCGTGG
TGTCACGCTCGTCGTTTGGTATGGCTTCATTCAGCTCCGGTTCCCAACGATCAAGGCGAGTTACATGATC
CCCCATGTTGTGCAAAAAAGCGGTTAGCTCCTTCGGTCCTCCGATCGTTGTCAGAAGTAAGTTGGCCGCA
GTGTTATCACTCATGGTTATGGCAGCACTGCATAATTCTCTTACTGTCATGCCATCCGTAAGATGCTTTT
CTGTGACTGGTGAGTACTCAACCAAGTCATTCTGAGAATAGTGTATGCGGCGACCGAGTTGCTCTTGCCC
GGCGTCAATACGGGATAATACCGCGCCACATAGCAGAACTTTAAAAGTGCTCATCATTGGAAAACGTTCT
TCGGGGCGAAAACTCTCAAGGATCTTACCGCTGTTGAGATCCAGTTCGATGTAACCCACTCGTGCACCCA
ACTGATCTTCAGCATCTTTTACTTTCACCAGCGTTTCTGGGTGAGCAAAAACAGGAAGGCAAAATGCCGC
AAAAAAGGGAATAAGGGCGACACGGAAATGTTGAATACTCATACTCTTCCTTTTTCAATATTATTGAAGC
ATTTATCAGGGTTATTGTCTCATGAGCGGATACATATTTGAATGTATTTAGAAAAATAAACAAATAGGGG
TTCCGCGCACATTTCCCCGAAAAGTGCCACCTGACGTCTAAGAAACCATTATTATCATGACATTAACCTA
TAAAAATAGGCGTATCACGAGGCCCTTTCGTCTCGCGCGTTTCGGTGATGACGGTGAAAACCTCTGACAC
ATGCAGCTCCCGGAGACGGTCACAGCTTGTCTGTAAGCGGATGCCGGGAGCAGACAAGCCCGTCAGGGCG
CGTCAGCGGGTGTTGGCGGGTGTCGGGGCTGGCTTAACTATGCGGCATCAGAGCAGATTGTACTGAGAGT
GCACCATATGCGGTGTGAAATACCGCACAGATGCGTAAGGAGAAAATACCGCATCAGGCGCCATTCGCCA
TTCAGGCTGCGCAACTGTTGGGAAGGGCGATCGGTGCGGGCCTCTTCGCTATTACGCCAGCTGGCGAAAG
GGGGATGTGCTGCAAGGCGATTAAGTTGGGTAACGCCAGGGTTTTCCCAGTCACGACGTTGTAAAACGAC
GGCCAGTGAATTCATTTAAATTTTTTTGATTCGGTAATCTCCGAGCAGAAGGAAGAACGAAGGAAGGAGC
ACAGACTTAGATTGGTATATATACGCATATGTGGTGTTGAAGAAACATGAAATTGCCCAGTATTCTTAAC
CCAACTGCACAGAACAAAAACCTGCAGGAAACGAAGATAAAACATGTCCACAAAATCATATACCAGTAGA
GCTGAGACTCATGCAAGTCCGGTTGCATCGAAACTTTTACGTTTAATGGATGAAAAGAAGACCAATTTGT
GTGCTTCTCTTGACGTTCGTTCGACTGATGAGCTATTGAAACTTGTTGAAACGTTGGGTCCATACATTTG
CCTTTTGAAAACACACGTTGATATCTTGGATGATTTCAGTTATGAGGGTACTGTCGTTCCATTGAAAGCA
TTGGCAGAGAAATACAAGTTCTTGATATTTGAGGACAGAAAATTCGCCGATATCGGTAACACAGTCAAAT
TACAATATACATCGGGCGTTTACCGTATCGCAGAATGGTCTGATATCACCAACGCCCACGGGGTTACTGG
TGCTGGTATTGTTGCTGGCTTGAAACAAGGTGCGCAAGAGGTCACCAAAGAACCAAGGGGATTATTGATG
CTTGCTGAATTGTCTTCCAAGGGTTCTCTAGCACACGGTGAATATACTAAGGGTACCGTTGATATTGCAA
AGAGTGATAAAGATTTCGTTATTGGGTTCATTGCTCAGAACGATATGGGAGGAAGAGAAGAAGGGTTTGA
TTGGCTAATCATGACCCCAGGTGTAGGTTTAGACGACAAAGGCGATGCATTGGGTCAGCAGTACAGAACC
GTCGACGAAGTTGTAAGTGGTGGATCAGATATCATCATTGTTGGCAGAGGACTTTTCGCCAAGGGTAGAG
ATCCTAAGGTTGAAGGTGAAAGATACAGAAATGCTGGATGGGAAGCGTACCAAAAGAGAATCAGCGCTCC
CCATTAATTATACAGGAAACTTAATAGAACAAATCACATATTTAATCTAATAGCCACCTGCATTGGCACG
GTGCAACACTCACTTCAACTTCATCTTACAAAAGATCACGTGATCTGTTGTATTGGGATCTCTAGACCTA
ATAACTTCGTATAGCATACATTATACGAAGTTATATTAAGGGTTGCTCGAGTTACGGATCAGAGGAGTTC
TCCAGATCTGAATCACGATGATTTCGGAAAACACAGGGCAAAGAGAAACAAGGTAGCCGCACTCAATTCA
TCTTTTAGTGACTACTTTTCATCGAAATCCAATTAAATGCAGTAGAATCTGTTCAAAAAAATGTACATAG
TGTCAATTCGGCAAGCTTTCTTCCGGAATGGCTTAACCAGACCATATATCTCTTCATTATTTTCATTTTA
AGGTCCGGAGTATTGATCACGTGATCAAATTCCCATTGAAGGGTTGCCTTTTAAAGGCACCGGTAGTCAC
TCATCCGTGCGGAGTGTTCTGCGCCATTCAGGGGCCAATGTGCCTTTGAGAAGATTAGAGCAGGGAGCAG
ACTCGGGGCGGACCACTCCGAGCCGATGTTAGTTAAGCCTTCCCATCTTGAAATAGGAACAAAATGGCTT
TATACTCCTGCCAGAAAGCAAGGCATGTGTATACCTTCTCAAGAATATACAACGTTTTGGCAGCTATTGT
TCAGAAGAGGGATAGATCGTAAGCTAAAATTTGGAGAAATTAAAGATTTGTAGACATATATAAACTATCA
GCAATTCACTGCTAAAATACATCTTGAGAGTAACTCTTCGCTTATTCATCTTGTTCACTTTTCGATGAAG
AAAACCACTGTTAAGTAAAATAAAGAATAACATATAAAAAACTTTTTCATAATGG
