Features (pLannotate 1.2.2; 15 found; start..end, strand, type, name):
     12..722     +  CDS            GFPmut3: GFPmut3 is a basic (constitutively fluorescent) green fluorescent protein published in 1996, derived from Aequorea victoria. It is reported to be a very rapidly-maturing weak dimer.
    738..837     +  CDS            URA3 (fragment): orotidine-5'-phosphate decarboxylase, required for uracil biosynthesis; S. cerevisiae URA3; yeast auxotrophic marker, counterselectable with 5-fluoroorotic acid (5-FOA)
    991..1007    -  protein_bind   lac operator: The lac repressor binds to the lac operator to inhibit transcription in E. coli. This inhibition can be relieved by adding lactose or isopropyl-β-D-thiogalactopyranoside (IPTG). lac repressor encoded by lacI
   1015..1045    -  promoter       lac promoter: promoter for the E. coli lac operon
   1060..1081    -  protein_bind   CAP binding site: CAP binding activates transcription in the presence of cAMP. E. coli catabolite activator protein
   1094..1186    -  CDS            lacI (fragment): lac repressor; lacI; The lac repressor binds to the lac operator to inhibit transcription in E. coli. This inhibition can be relieved by adding lactose or isopropyl-β-D-thiogalactopyranoside (IPTG).
   1369..1957    -  rep_origin     ori: high-copy-number ColE1/pMB1/pBR322/pUC origin of replication
   2128..2988    -  CDS            AmpR: β-lactamase; bla; confers resistance to ampicillin, carbenicillin, and related antibiotics
   2989..3093    -  promoter       AmpR promoter: bla
   3188..3223    +  CDS            rop (fragment): Rop protein, which maintains plasmids at low copy number; rop
   3325..3424    +  misc_feature   bom (fragment): basis of mobility region from pBR322
   3430..3587    -  CDS            lacZα (fragment): LacZα fragment of β-galactosidase; lacZ fragment
   3594..3757    +  promoter       URA3 promoter (fragment): S. cerevisiae URA3
   3760..4545    +  CDS            URA3: PYRF_YEAST - Experimental evidence at protein level: Swiss-Prot protein existence level 1. From Saccharomyces cerevisiae (strain ATCC 204508 / S288c) (Baker's yeast).
   4697..4730    +  protein_bind   loxP: Cre-mediated recombination occurs in the 8-bp core sequence (GCATACAT). Cre recombinase
>Addgene plasmid #104507 | pILGFP4L | addgene full sequence | sequence record 201466 | Addgene NGS Result
TAATGGGATCCTCTAAAGGTGAAGAATTATTCACTGGTGTTGTCCCAATTTTGGTTGAATTAGATGGTGA
TGTTAATGGTCACAAATTTTCTGTCTCCGGTGAAGGTGAAGGTGATGCTACTTACGGTAAATTGACCTTA
AAATTTATTTGTACTACTGGTAAATTGCCAGTTCCATGGCCAACCTTAGTCACTACTTTCGGTTATGGTG
TTCAATGTTTTGCGAGATACCCAGATCATATGAAACAACATGACTTTTTCAAGTCTGCCATGCCAGAAGG
TTATGTTCAAGAAAGAACTATTTTTTTCAAAGATGACGGTAACTACAAGACCAGAGCTGAAGTCAAGTTT
GAAGGTGATACCTTAGTTAATAGAATCGAATTAAAAGGTATTGATTTTAAAGAAGATGGTAACATTTTAG
GTCACAAATTGGAATACAACTATAACTCTCACAATGTTTACATCATGGCTGACAAACAAAAGAATGGTAT
CAAAGTTAACTTCAAAATTAGACACAACATTGAAGATGGTTCTGTTCAATTAGCTGACCATTATCAACAA
AATACTCCAATTGGTGATGGTCCAGTCTTGTTACCAGACAACCATTACTTATCCACTCAATCTGCCTTAT
CCAAAGATCCAAACGAAAAGAGAGACCACATGGTCTTGTTAGAATTTGTTACTGCTGCTGGTATTACCCA
TGGTATGGATGAATTGTACAAAAGATCTTAAACTAGTAGGACTATTTGCAAAGGGAAGGGATGCTAAGGT
AGAGGGTGAACGTTACAGAAAAGCAGGCTGGGAAGCATATTTGAGAAGATGCGGCCAGCAAAACTAAAAA
ACTGTATTATAAGTAAATGCATGTATACTAAACTCACAAATTAGAGCTTCAATTTAATTATATCAGTTAT
TACCCGGGAATCTCGGTCGTAATGATTTAAATGCATGCAAGCTTGGCGTAATCATGGTCATAGCTGTTTC
CTGTGTGAAATTGTTATCCGCTCACAATTCCACACAACATACGAGCCGGAAGCATAAAGTGTAAAGCCTG
GGGTGCCTAATGAGTGAGCTAACTCACATTAATTGCGTTGCGCTCACTGCCCGCTTTCCAGTCGGGAAAC
CTGTCGTGCCAGCTGCATTAATGAATCGGCCAACGCGCGGGGAGAGGCGGTTTGCGTATTGGGCGCTCTT
CCGCTTCCTCGCTCACTGACTCGCTGCGCTCGGTCGTTCGGCTGCGGCGAGCGGTATCAGCTCACTCAAA
GGCGGTAATACGGTTATCCACAGAATCAGGGGATAACGCAGGAAAGAACATGTGAGCAAAAGGCCAGCAA
AAGGCCAGGAACCGTAAAAAGGCCGCGTTGCTGGCGTTTTTCCATAGGCTCCGCCCCCCTGACGAGCATC
ACAAAAATCGACGCTCAAGTCAGAGGTGGCGAAACCCGACAGGACTATAAAGATACCAGGCGTTTCCCCC
TGGAAGCTCCCTCGTGCGCTCTCCTGTTCCGACCCTGCCGCTTACCGGATACCTGTCCGCCTTTCTCCCT
TCGGGAAGCGTGGCGCTTTCTCATAGCTCACGCTGTAGGTATCTCAGTTCGGTGTAGGTCGTTCGCTCCA
AGCTGGGCTGTGTGCACGAACCCCCCGTTCAGCCCGACCGCTGCGCCTTATCCGGTAACTATCGTCTTGA
GTCCAACCCGGTAAGACACGACTTATCGCCACTGGCAGCAGCCACTGGTAACAGGATTAGCAGAGCGAGG
TATGTAGGCGGTGCTACAGAGTTCTTGAAGTGGTGGCCTAACTACGGCTACACTAGAAGAACAGTATTTG
GTATCTGCGCTCTGCTGAAGCCAGTTACCTTCGGAAAAAGAGTTGGTAGCTCTTGATCCGGCAAACAAAC
CACCGCTGGTAGCGGTGGTTTTTTTGTTTGCAAGCAGCAGATTACGCGCAGAAAAAAAGGATCTCAAGAA
GATCCTTTGATCTTTTCTACGGGGTCTGACGCTCAGTGGAACGAAAACTCACGTTAAGGGATTTTGGTCA
TGAGATTATCAAAAAGGATCTTCACCTAGATCCTTTTAAATTAAAAATGAAGTTTTAAATCAATCTAAAG
TATATATGAGTAAACTTGGTCTGACAGTTACCAATGCTTAATCAGTGAGGCACCTATCTCAGCGATCTGT
CTATTTCGTTCATCCATAGTTGCCTGACTCCCCGTCGTGTAGATAACTACGATACGGGAGGGCTTACCAT
CTGGCCCCAGTGCTGCAATGATACCGCGAGACCCACGCTCACCGGCTCCAGATTTATCAGCAATAAACCA
GCCAGCCGGAAGGGCCGAGCGCAGAAGTGGTCCTGCAACTTTATCCGCCTCCATCCAGTCTATTAATTGT
TGCCGGGAAGCTAGAGTAAGTAGTTCGCCAGTTAATAGTTTGCGCAACGTTGTTGCCATTGCTACAGGCA
TCGTGGTGTCACGCTCGTCGTTTGGTATGGCTTCATTCAGCTCCGGTTCCCAACGATCAAGGCGAGTTAC
ATGATCCCCCATGTTGTGCAAAAAAGCGGTTAGCTCCTTCGGTCCTCCGATCGTTGTCAGAAGTAAGTTG
GCCGCAGTGTTATCACTCATGGTTATGGCAGCACTGCATAATTCTCTTACTGTCATGCCATCCGTAAGAT
GCTTTTCTGTGACTGGTGAGTACTCAACCAAGTCATTCTGAGAATAGTGTATGCGGCGACCGAGTTGCTC
TTGCCCGGCGTCAATACGGGATAATACCGCGCCACATAGCAGAACTTTAAAAGTGCTCATCATTGGAAAA
CGTTCTTCGGGGCGAAAACTCTCAAGGATCTTACCGCTGTTGAGATCCAGTTCGATGTAACCCACTCGTG
CACCCAACTGATCTTCAGCATCTTTTACTTTCACCAGCGTTTCTGGGTGAGCAAAAACAGGAAGGCAAAA
TGCCGCAAAAAAGGGAATAAGGGCGACACGGAAATGTTGAATACTCATACTCTTCCTTTTTCAATATTAT
TGAAGCATTTATCAGGGTTATTGTCTCATGAGCGGATACATATTTGAATGTATTTAGAAAAATAAACAAA
TAGGGGTTCCGCGCACATTTCCCCGAAAAGTGCCACCTGACGTCTAAGAAACCATTATTATCATGACATT
AACCTATAAAAATAGGCGTATCACGAGGCCCTTTCGTCTCGCGCGTTTCGGTGATGACGGTGAAAACCTC
TGACACATGCAGCTCCCGGAGACGGTCACAGCTTGTCTGTAAGCGGATGCCGGGAGCAGACAAGCCCGTC
AGGGCGCGTCAGCGGGTGTTGGCGGGTGTCGGGGCTGGCTTAACTATGCGGCATCAGAGCAGATTGTACT
GAGAGTGCACCATATGCGGTGTGAAATACCGCACAGATGCGTAAGGAGAAAATACCGCATCAGGCGCCAT
TCGCCATTCAGGCTGCGCAACTGTTGGGAAGGGCGATCGGTGCGGGCCTCTTCGCTATTACGCCAGCTGG
CGAAAGGGGGATGTGCTGCAAGGCGATTAAGTTGGGTAACGCCAGGGTTTTCCCAGTCACGACGTTGTAA
AACGACGGCCAGTGAATTCATTTAAATTTTTTTGATTCGGTAATCTCCGAACAGAAGGAAGAACGAAGGA
AGGAGCACAGACTTAGATTGGTATATATACGCATATGTAGTGTTGAAGAAACATGAAATTGCCCAGTATT
CTTAACCCAACTGCACAGAACAAAAACCTGCAGGAAACGAAGATAAAACATGTCCACAAAATCATATACC
AGTAGAGCTGAGACTCATGCAAGTCCGGTTGCATCGAAACTTTTACGTTTAATGGATGAAAAGAAGACCA
ATTTGTGTGCTTCTCTTGACGTTCGTTCGACTGATGAGCTATTGAAACTTGTTGAAACGTTGGGTCCATA
CATTTGCCTTTTGAAAACACACGTTGATATCTTGGATGATTTCAGTTATGAGGGTACTGTCGTTCCATTG
AAAGCATTGGCAGAGAAATACAAGTTCTTGATATTTGAGGACAGAAAATTCGCCGATATCGGTAACACAG
TCAAATTACAATATACATCGGGCGTTTACCGTATCGCAGAATGGTCTGATATCACCAACGCCCACGGGGT
TACTGGTGCTGGTATTGTTGCTGGCTTGAAACAAGGTGCGCAAGAGGTCACCAAAGAACCAAGGGGATTA
TTGATGCTTGCTGAATTGTCTTCCAAGGGTTCTCTAGCACACGGTGAATATACTAAGGGTACCGTTGATA
TTGCAAAGAGTGATAAAGATTTCGTTATTGGGTTCATTGCTCAGAACGATATGGGAGGAAGAGAAGAAGG
GTTTGATTGGCTAATCATGACCCCAGGTGTAGGTTTAGACGACAAAGGCGATGCATTGGGTCAGCAGTAC
AGAACCGTCGACGAAGTTGTAAGTGGTGGATCAGATATCATCATTGTTGGCAGAGGACTTTTCGCCAAGG
GTAGAGATCCTAAGGTTGAAGGTGAAAGATACAGAAATGCTGGATGGGAAGCGTACCAAAAGAGAATCAG
CGCTCCCCATTAATTATACAGGAAACTTAATAGAACAAATCACATATTTAATCTAATAGCCACCTGCATT
GGCACGGTGCAACACTACTTCAACTTCATCTTACAAAAAGATCACGTGATCTGTTGTATTGGGATCTCTA
GACCTAATAACTTCGTATAGCATACATTATACGAAGTTATATTAAGGGTTGCTCGAGTTACGGATCAGAG
GAGTTCTCCAGATCTGAATCACGATGATTTCGGAAAACACAGGGCAAAGAGAAACAAGGTAGCCGCACTC
AATTCATCTTTTAGTGACTACTTTTCATCGAAATCCAATTAAATGCAGTAGAATCTGTTCAAAAAAATGT
ACATAGTGTCAATTCGGCAAGCTTTCTTCCGGAATGGCTTAACCAGACCATATATCTCTTCATTATTTTC
ATTTTAAGGTCCGGAGTATTGATCACGTGATCAAATTCCCATTGAAGGGTTGCCTTTTAAAGGCACCGGT
AGTCACTCATCCGTGCGGAGTGTTCTGCGCCATTCAGGGGCCAATGTGCCTTTGAGAAGATTAGAGCAGG
GAGCAGACTCGGGGCGGACCACTCCGAGCCGATGTTAGTTAAGCCTTCCCATCTTGAAATAGGAACAAAA
TGGCTTTATACTCCTGCCAGAAAGCAAGGCATGTGTATACCTTCTCAAGAATATACAACGTTTTGGCAGC
TATTGTTCAGAAGAGGGATAGATCGTAAGCTAAAATTTGGAGAAATTAAAGATTTGTAGACATATATAAA
CTATCAGCAATTCACTGCTAAAATACATCTTGAGAGTAACTCTTCGCTTATTCATCTTGTTCACTTTTCG
ATGAAGAAAACCACTGTTAAGTAAAATAAAGAATAACATATAAAAAACTTTTTCA
